>Addgene plasmid #80786 | pMA-SpCas9-g3 | addgene full sequence | sequence record 162406 | Addgene next-generation full plasmid sequencing result
GCCTTTTGCTGGCCTTTTGCTCATTAGGCACCCCAGGCTTTACCCGAACGACCGAGCGCAGCGAGTCAGT
GAGCGAGGAAGCGGAGAGCGCCCAATACGCAAGGAAACAGCTATGACCATGTTAATGCAGCTGGCACGAC
AGGTTTCCCGACTGGAAAGCGGGCAGTGAGCGGAAGGCCCGTGAGGCCAGTCTTGTGCTCCAGGTACCAC
GCGTTGTACAGGTCTCCCTGGTAACTTGCTATTTCTAGCTCTAAAACAAAAAAGCACCGACTCGGTGCCA
CTTTTTCAAGTTGATAACGGACTAGCCTTATTTTAACTTGCTATTTCTAGCTCTAAAACAGGTCTTCTCG
AAGACCCGGTGTTTCGTCCTTTCCACAAGATATATAAAGCCAAGAAATCGAAATACTTTCAAGTTACGGT
AAGCATATGATAGTCCATTTTAAAACATAATTTTAAAACTGCAAACTACCCAAGAAATTATTACTTTCTA
CGTCACGTATTTTGTACTAATATCTTTGTGTTTACAGTCAAATTAATTCCAATTATCTCTCTAACAGCCT
TGTATCGTATATGCAAATATGAAGGAATCATGGGAAATAGGCCCTCGTCCTGAGACCGGATCCGAGCTCT
GGACAAGACACGTGGCCTTGACGGCCTTCCGCCAATTCGCCCTATAGTGAGTCGTATTACGTCGCGCTCA
CTGGCCGTCGTTTTACAACGTCGTGACTGGGAAAACCCTGGCGTTACCCAACTTAATCGCCTTGCAGCAC
ATCCCCCTTTCGCCAGCTGGCGTAATAGCGAAGAGGCCCGCACCGAAACGCCCTTCCCAACAGTTGCGCA
GCCTGAATGGCGAATGGGAGCGCCCTGTAGCGGCCACTCAACCCTATCTCGGTCTATTCTTTTGATTTAT
AAGGGATTTTGCCGATTTCGGCCTATTGGTTAAAAAATGAGCTGATTTAACAAAAATTTAACGCGAATTT
TAACAAAATATTAACGCTTACAATTTAGGTGGCACTTTTCGGGGAAATGTGCGCGGAACCCCTATTTGTT
TATTTTTCTAAATACATTCAAATATGTATCCGCTCATGAGACAATAACCCTGATAAATGCTTCAATAATA
TTGAAAAAGGAAGAGTATGAGTATTCAACATTTCCGTGTCGCCCTTATTCCCTTTTTTGCGGCATTTTGC
CTTCCTGTTTTTGCTCACCCAGAAACGCTGGTGAAAGTAAAAGATGCTGAAGATCAGTTGGGTGCACGAG
TGGGTTACATCGAACTGGATCTCAACAGCGGTAAGATCCTTGAGAGTTTTCGCCCCGAAGAACGTTTTCC
AATGATGAGCACTTTTAAAGTTCTGCTATGTGGCGCGGTATTATCCCGTATTGACGCCGGGCAAGAGCAA
CTCGGTCGCCGCATACACTATTCTCAGAATGACTTGGTTGAGTACTCACCAGTCACAGAAAAGCATCTTA
CGGATGGCATGACAGTAAGAGAATTATGCAGTGCTGCCATAACCATGAGTGATAACACTGCGGCCAACTT
ACTTCTGACAACGATCGGAGGACCGAAGGAGCTAACCGCTTTTTTGCACAACATGGGGGATCATGTAACT
CGCCTTGATCGTTGGGAACCGGAGCTGAATGAAGCCATACCAAACGACGAGCGTGACACCACGATGCCTG
TAGCAATGGCAACAACGTTGCGCAAACTATTAACTGGCGAACTACTTACTCTAGCTTCCCGGCAACAATT
AATAGACTGGATGGAGGCGGATAAAGTTGCAGGACCACTTCTGCGCTCGGCCCTTCCGGCTGGCTGGTTT
ATTGCTGATAAATCTGGAGCCGGTGAGCGTGGTTCTCGCGGTATCATTGCAGCACTGGGGCCAGATGGTA
AGCCCTCCCGTATCGTAGTTATCTACACGACGGGGAGTCAGGCAACTATGGATGAACGAAATAGACAGAT
CGCTGAGATAGGTGCCTCACTGATTAAGCATTGGTAACTGTCAGACCAAGTTTACTCATATATACTTTAG
ATTGATTTAAAACTTCATTTTTAATTTAAAAGGATCTAGGTGAAGATCCTTTTTGATAATCTCATGACCA
AAATCCCTTAACGTGAGTTTTCGTTCCACTGAGCGTCAGACCCCGTAGAAAAGATCAAAGGATCTTCTTG
AGATCCTTTTTTTCTGCGCGTAATCTGCTGCTTGCAAACAAAAAAACCACCGCTACCAGCGGTGGTTTGT
TTGCCGGATCAAGAGCTACCAACTCTTTTTCCGAAGGTAACTGGCTTCAGCAGAGCGCAGATACCAAATA
CTGTTCTTCTAGTGTAGCCGTAGTTAGGCCACCACTTCAAGAACTCTGTAGCACCGCCTACATACCTCGC
TCTGCTAATCCTGTTACCAGTGGCTGCTGCCAGTGGCGATAAGTCGTGTCTTACCGGGTTGGACTCAAGA
CGATAGTTACCGGATAAGGCGCAGCGGTCGGGCTGAACGGGGGGTTCGTGCACACAGCCCAGCTTGGAGC
GAACGACCTACACCGAACTGAGATACCTACAGCGTGAGCTATGAGAAAGCGCCACGCTTCCCGAAGGGAG
AAAGGCGGACAGGTATCCGGTAAGCGGCAGGGTCGGAACAGGAGAGCGCACGAGGGAGCTTCCAGGGGGA
AACGCCTGGTATCTTTATAGTCCTGTCGGGTTTCGCCACCTCTGACTTGAGCGTCGATTTTTGTGATGCT
CGTCAGGGGGGCGGAGCCTATGGAAAAACGCCAGCAACGCGGCCTTTTTACGGTTCCTG
Features (pLannotate 1.2.2; 11 found; start..end, strand, type, name):
     45..85      +  rep_origin     RSF ori (fragment): Plasmids containing the RSF 1030 origin of replication can be propagated in E. coli cells that contain additional plasmids with compatible origins.
    122..169     +  CDS            lacI (fragment): lac repressor; lacI; The lac repressor binds to the lac operator to inhibit transcription in E. coli. This inhibition can be relieved by adding lactose or isopropyl-β-D-thiogalactopyranoside (IPTG).
    232..257     -  misc_RNA       gRNA scaffold (fragment): guide RNA scaffold for the Streptococcus pyogenes CRISPR/Cas9 system
    264..339     -  misc_RNA       gRNA scaffold: guide RNA scaffold for the Streptococcus pyogenes CRISPR/Cas9 system
    366..606     -  promoter       U6 promoter: RNA polymerase III promoter for human U6 snRNA
    671..689     -  promoter       T7 promoter: promoter for bacteriophage T7 RNA polymerase
    698..854     +  CDS            lacZα (fragment): LacZα fragment of β-galactosidase; lacZ fragment
    875..1006    +  rep_origin     M13 ori (fragment): M13 bacteriophage origin of replication; arrow indicates direction of (+) strand synthesis
   1032..1136    +  promoter       AmpR promoter: bla
   1137..1997    +  CDS            AmpR: β-lactamase; bla; confers resistance to ampicillin, carbenicillin, and related antibiotics
   2168..2756    +  rep_origin     ori: high-copy-number ColE1/pMB1/pBR322/pUC origin of replication
