[The description below was written by a language model from this plasmid's Addgene catalogue record and pLannotate feature annotations shown in this document.]
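Description:
pMA-SpCas9-g3 is a small (about 2.8 kb) high-copy cloning plasmid built on the commercial gene-synthesis backbone pMA15. It serves as one module in a Golden Gate system for assembling arrays of Streptococcus pyogenes Cas9 guide RNA expression cassettes. It is propagated in E. coli through a ColE1/pUC-type origin and selected with ampicillin via the bla (AmpR) gene and its native promoter. The annotation also picks up short fragments matching an RSF origin, lacI, lacZα and an M13 origin. These partial hits are likely backbone remnants rather than functional elements. A T7 promoter sits next to the insert and appears to serve mainly as a sequencing primer site.

The payload is a synthetic gRNA expression cassette, recorded as inserted between BamHI and BsrGI sites that both remain intact. It consists of the human U6 RNA polymerase III promoter followed by the SpCas9 gRNA scaffold, and a second partial scaffold match is annotated just beyond it. The guide position is empty, so users insert their own target-specific spacer between the promoter and scaffold with a type IIS restriction enzyme. The record is inconsistent on which enzyme is used: the purpose line says BsaI-based cloning, while the gRNA field notes BbsI.

The "g3" designation means that the completed cassette occupies position 3, 13 or 23 in the ordered array. Presumably the flanking overhangs dictate where it joins its neighbours during assembly, although the record does not describe them. The plasmid carries no Cas9 gene or mammalian selection marker. Its role is to supply one U6-driven guide unit for multiplexed arrays that target several genes simultaneously in mammalian cells.
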