Addgene plasmid #80786: pMA-SpCas9-g3
Purpose: BsaI-based cloning of SpCas9 gRNA guide sequence, position 3/13/23 in the array
Depositing lab: Yonglun Luo. Depositing organization: Aarhus University. Publication: Golden Gate Assembly of CRISPR gRNA expression array for simultaneously targeting multiple genes. Vad-Nielsen J, Lin L, Bolund L, Nielsen AL, Luo Y. Cell Mol Life Sci. 2016 May 13. 10.1007/s00018-016-2271-5 PubMed 27178736.
Backbone
  Vector backbone: pMA15
  Backbone manufacturer: Lifetechnologies
  Backbone size w/o insert (bp): 2380
  Total vector size (bp): 2789
  Modifications to backbone: no
  Vector type: Mammalian Expression, CRISPR
Growth in bacteria
  Bacterial resistance: Ampicillin, 100 μg/mL
  Growth temperature: 37°C
  Growth strain: DH5alpha
  Copy number: High Copy
Gene/Insert
  Gene/Insert name: CRISPR gRNA expression cassette (for SpCas9)
  gRNA/shRNA sequence: empty (BbsI)
  Species: Synthetic
  Promoter: U6
  Tag / fusion protein: na
  Cloning method: Restriction Enzyme; 5′ cloning site BamHI (not destroyed); 3′ cloning site BsrGI (not destroyed)
  Sequencing primers: 5′ TAATACGACTCACTATAGG
Terms and licenses: Academic/Nonprofit Terms; Industry Terms: Not Available to Industry
How to cite: pMA-SpCas9-g3 was a gift from Yonglun Luo (Addgene plasmid # 80786 ; http://n2t.net/addgene:80786 ; RRID:Addgene_80786)
