>Addgene plasmid #80786 | pMA-SpCas9-g3 | addgene partial sequence | sequence record 159022 | Amp-R 5'-ATAATACCGCGCCACATAGC-3'
ACGTTCTTCGGGGCGAAAACTCTCAAGGATCTTACCGCTGTTGAGATCCAGTTCGATGTAACCCACTCGT
GCACCCAACTGATCTTCAGCATCTTTTACTTTCACCAGCGTTTCTGGGTGAGCAAAAACAGGAAGGCAAA
ATGCCGCAAAAAAGGGAATAAGGGCGACACGGAAATGTTGAATACTCATACTCTTCCTTTTTCAATATTA
TTGAAGCATTTATCAGGGTTATTGTCTCATGAGCGGATACATATTTGAATGTATTTAGAAAAATAAACAA
ATAGGGGTTCCGCGCACATTTCCCCGAAAAGTGCCACCTAAATTGTAAGCGTTAATATTTTGTTAAAATT
CGCGTTAAATTTTTGTTAAATCAGCTCATTTTTTAACCAATAGGCCGAAATCGGCAAAATCCCTTATAAA
TCAAAAGAATAGACCGAGATAGGGTTGAGTGGCCGCTACAGGGCGCTCCCATTCGCCATTCAGGCTGCGC
AACTGTTGGGAAGGGCGTTTCGGTGCGGGCCTCTTCGCTATTACGCCAGCTGGCGAAAGGGGGATGTGCT
GCAAGGCGATTAAGTTGGGTAACGCCAGGGTTTTCCCAGTCACGACGTTGTAAAACGACGGCCAGTGAGC
GCGACGTAATACGACTCACTATAGGGCGAATTGGCGGAAGGCCGTCAAGGCCACGTGTCTTGTCCAGAGC
TCGGATCCGGTCTCAGGACGAGGGCCTATTTCCCATGATTCCTTCATATTTGCATATACGATACAAGGCT
GTTAGAGAGATAATTGGAATTAATTTGACTGTAAACACAAAGATATTAGTACAAAATACGTGACGTAGAA
