>Addgene plasmid #80786 | pMA-SpCas9-g3 | addgene partial sequence | sequence record 159023 | pBR322ori-F 5'-GGGAAACGCCTGGTATCTTT-3'
TCTGACTTGAGCGTCGATTTTTGTGATGCTCGTCAGGGGGGCGGAGCCTATGGAAAAACGCCAGCAACGC
GGCCTTTTTACGGTTCCTGGCCTTTTGCTGGCCTTTTGCTCATTAGGCACCCCAGGCTTTACCCGAACGA
CCGAGCGCAGCGAGTCAGTGAGCGAGGAAGCGGAGAGCGCCCAATACGCAAGGAAACAGCTATGACCATG
TTAATGCAGCTGGCACGACAGGTTTCCCGACTGGAAAGCGGGCAGTGAGCGGAAGGCCCGTGAGGCCAGT
CTTGTGCTCCAGGTACCACGCGTTGTACAGGTCTCCCTGGTAACTTGCTATTTCTAGCTCTAAAACAAAA
AAGCACCGACTCGGTGCCACTTTTTCAAGTTGATAACGGACTAGCCTTATTTTAACTTGCTATTTCTAGC
TCTAAAACAGGTCTTCTCGAAGACCCGGTGTTTCGTCCTTTCCACAAGATATATAAAGCCAAGAAATCGA
AATACTTTCAAGTTACGGTAAGCATATGATAGTCCATTTTAAAACATAATTTTAAAACTGCAAACTACCC
AAGAAATTATTACTTTCTACGTCACGTATTTTGTACTAATATCTTTGTGTTTACAGTCAAATTAATTCCA
ATTATCTCTCTAACAGCCTTGTATCGTATATGCAAATATGAAGGAATCATGGGAAATAGGCCCTCGTCCT
GAGACCGGATCCGAGCTCTGGACAAGACACGTGGCCTTGACGGCCTTCCGCCAATTCGCCCTATAGTGAG
TCGTATTACGTCGCGCTCACTGGCCGTCGTT
